>Addgene plasmid #229920 | AiP14187 - pAAV-AiE0459m_3xC2-minBG-iCre(R297T)-BGHpA (Alias: CN4187) | addgene full sequence | sequence record 460661 | Addgene NGS Result
CCTGCAGGCAGCTGCGCGCTCGCTCGCTCACTGAGGCCGCCCGGGCGTCGGGCGACCTTTGGTCGCCCGG
CCTCAGTGAGCGAGCGAGCGCGCAGAGAGGGAGTGGCCAACTCCATCACTAGGGGTTCCTGCGGCCGCAC
GCGTCTATGAATAGTTACAAGTGAGAAAGAGAAATGGAGATTTTACCATTTAATCATCTCCGAAGAGAAG
GTGAGAAGAAATTGAGAAAGGTAATTTGCATACCATGCATAGGCATTAGAGAAAGCATTTTTTTTCTTAA
CTCTCCATTTGTTTACAGATATTTCCATATGGCCTTTTAAAAACTTCAACAGAGAAATTCGAACACAACT
AACTGGAATTTCAATTTTCATATAAAACCAGCATCATAGATATATATGTAGCTACTCTCCTATGAATAGT
TACAAGTGAGAAAGAGAAATGGAGATTTTACCATTTAATCATCTCCGAAGAGAAGGTGAGAAGAAATTGA
GAAAGGTAATTTGCATACCATGCATAGGCATTAGAGAAAGCATTTTTTTTCTTAACTCTCCATTTGTTTA
CAGATATTTCCATATGGCCTTTTAAAAACTTCAACAGAGAAATTCGAACACAACTAACTGGAATTTCAAT
TTTCATATAAAACCAGCATCATAGATATATATGTAGCTACTCTCCTATGAATAGTTACAAGTGAGAAAGA
GAAATGGAGATTTTACCATTTAATCATCTCCGAAGAGAAGGTGAGAAGAAATTGAGAAAGGTAATTTGCA
TACCATGCATAGGCATTAGAGAAAGCATTTTTTTTCTTAACTCTCCATTTGTTTACAGATATTTCCATAT
GGCCTTTTAAAAACTTCAACAGAGAAATTCGAACACAACTAACTGGAATTTCAATTTTCATATAAAACCA
GCATCATAGATATATATGTAGCTACTCTCGAGCTCGGGCTGGGCATAAAAGTCAGGGCAGAGCCATCTAT
TGCTTACATTTGCTTCTGGGATCCAGATCTTTCGAAGCTAGCCACCATGGTGCCCAAGAAGAAGAGGAAA
GTCTCCAACCTGCTGACTGTGCACCAAAACCTGCCTGCCCTCCCTGTGGATGCCACCTCTGATGAAGTCA
GGAAGAACCTGATGGACATGTTCAGGGACAGGCAGGCCTTCTCTGAACACACCTGGAAGATGCTCCTGTC
TGTGTGCAGATCCTGGGCTGCCTGGTGCAAGCTGAACAACAGGAAATGGTTCCCTGCTGAACCTGAGGAT
GTGAGGGACTACCTCCTGTACCTGCAAGCCAGAGGCCTGGCTGTGAAGACCATCCAACAGCACCTGGGCC
AGCTCAACATGCTGCACAGGAGATCTGGCCTGCCTCGCCCTTCTGACTCCAATGCTGTGTCCCTGGTGAT
GAGGAGAATCAGAAAGGAGAATGTGGATGCTGGGGAGAGAGCCAAGCAGGCCCTGGCCTTTGAACGCACT
GACTTTGACCAAGTCAGATCCCTGATGGAGAACTCTGACAGATGCCAGGACATCAGGAACCTGGCCTTCC
TGGGCATTGCCTACAACACCCTGCTGCGCATTGCCGAAATTGCCAGAATCAGAGTGAAGGACATCTCCCG
CACCGATGGTGGGAGAATGCTGATCCACATTGGCAGGACCAAGACCCTGGTGTCCACAGCTGGTGTGGAG
AAGGCCCTGTCCCTGGGGGTTACCAAGCTGGTGGAGAGATGGATCTCTGTGTCTGGTGTGGCTGATGACC
CCAACAACTACCTGTTCTGCCGGGTCAGAAAGAATGGTGTGGCTGCCCCTTCTGCCACCTCCCAACTGTC
CACCCGGGCCCTGGAAGGGATCTTTGAGGCCACCCACCGCCTGATCTATGGTGCCAAGGATGACTCTGGG
CAGAGATACCTGGCCTGGTCTGGCCACTCTGCCAGAGTGGGTGCTGCCACCGACATGGCCAGGGCTGGTG
TGTCCATCCCTGAAATCATGCAGGCTGGTGGCTGGACCAATGTGAACATTGTGATGAACTACATCAGAAA
CCTGGACTCTGAGACTGGGGCCATGGTGAGGCTGCTCGAAGATGGGGACTGAGGCGCGCCGAATTCAAGC
TTCTCGAGAGATCTTCGACTGTGCCTTCTAGTTGCCAGCCATCTGTTGTTTGCCCCTCCCCCGTGCCTTC
CTTGACCCTGGAAGGTGCCACTCCCACTGTCCTTTCCTAATAAAATGAGGAAATTGCATCGCATTGTCTG
AGTAGGTGTCATTCTATTCTGGGGGGTGGGGTGGGGCAGGACAGCAAGGGGGAGGATTGGGAAGACAATA
GCAGGCATGAGATCTCACGTGCGGACCGAGCGGCCGCAGGAACCCCTAGTGATGGAGTTGGCCACTCCCT
CTCTGCGCGCTCGCTCGCTCACTGAGGCCGGGCGACCAAAGGTCGCCCGACGCCCGGGCTTTGCCCGGGC
GGCCTCAGTGAGCGAGCGAGCGCGCAGCTGCCTGCAGGGGCGCCTGATGCGGTATTTTCTCCTTACGCAT
CTGTGCGGTATTTCACACCGCATA
[95 nt withheld, positions 2545-2639]
T
[46 nt withheld, positions 2641-2686]
C
[141 nt withheld, positions 2688-2828]
CCTTTGACGTTGGAGTCCACGTTCTTT
[37 nt withheld, positions 2856-2892]
ACTCTATCTCGGGCTATTCTTTTGATTTATAAGGGATTTTGCCGATTTCGGTCTATTGGTTAAAAAATGA
GCTGATTTAACAAAAATTTAACGCGAATTTTAACAAAATATTAACGTTTACAATTTTATGGTGCACTCTC
AGTACAATCTGCTCTGATGCCGCATAGTTAAGCCAGCCCCGACACCCGCCAACACCCGCTGACGCGCCCT
GACGGGCTTGTCTGCTCCCGGCATCCGCTTACAGACAAGCTGTGACCGTCTCCGGGAGCTGCATGTGTCA
GAGGTTTTCACCGTCATCACCGAAACGCGCGAGACGAAAGGGCCTCGTGATACGCCTATTTTTATAGGTT
AATGTCATGATAATAATGGTTTCTTAGACGTCAGGTGGCACTTTTCGGGGAAATGTGCGCGGAACCCCTA
TTTGTTTATTTTTCTAAATACATTCAAATATGTATCCGCTCATGAGACAATAACCCTGATAAATGCTTCA
ATAATATTGAAAAAGGAAGAGTATGAGTATTCAACATTTCCGTGTCGCCCTTATTCCCTTTTTTGCGGCA
TTTTGCCTTCCTGTTTTTGCTCACCCAGAAACGCTGGTGAAAGTAAAAGATGCTGAAGATCAGTTGGGTG
CACGAGTGGGTTACATCGAACTGGATCTCAACAGCGGTAAGATCCTTGAGAGTTTTCGCCCCGAAGAACG
TTTTCCAATGATGAGCACTTTTAAAGTTCTGCTATGTGGCGCGGTATTATCCCGTATTGACGCCGGGCAA
GAGCAACTCGGTCGCCGCATACACTATTCTCAGAATGACTTGGTTGAGTACTCACCAGTCACAGAAAAGC
ATCTTACGGATGGCATGACAGTAAGAGAATTATGCAGTGCTGCCATAACCATGAGTGATAACACTGCGGC
CAACTTACTTCTGACAACGATCGGAGGACCGAAGGAGCTAACCGCTTTTTTGCACAACATGGGGGATCAT
GTAACTCGCCTTGATCGTTGGGAACCGGAGCTGAATGAAGCCATACCAAACGACGAGCGTGACACCACGA
TGCCTGTAGCAATGGCAACAACGTTGCGCAAACTATTAACTGGCGAACTACTTACTCTAGCTTCCCGGCA
ACAATTAATAGACTGGATGGAGGCGGATAAAGTTGCAGGACCACTTCTGCGCTCGGCCCTTCCGGCTGGC
TGGTTTATTGCTGATAAATCTGGAGCCGGTGAGCGTGGGTCTCGCGGTATCATTGCAGCACTGGGGCCAG
ATGGTAAGCCCTCCCGTATCGTAGTTATCTACACGACGGGGAGTCAGGCAACTATGGATGAACGAAATAG
ACAGATCGCTGAGATAGGTGCCTCACTGATTAAGCATTGGTAACTGTCAGACCAAGTTTACTCATATATA
CTTTAGATTGATTTAAAACTTCATTTTTAATTTAAAAGGATCTAGGTGAAGATCCTTTTTGATAATCTCA
TGACCAAAATCCCTTAACGTGAGTTTTCGTTCCACTGAGCGTCAGACCCCGTAGAAAAGATCAAAGGATC
TTCTTGAGATCCTTTTTTTCTGCGCGTAATCTGCTGCTTGCAAACAAAAAAACCACCGCTACCAGCGGTG
GTTTGTTTGCCGGATCAAGAGCTACCAACTCTTTTTCCGAAGGTAACTGGCTTCAGCAGAGCGCAGATAC
CAAATACTGTTCTTCTAGTGTAGCCGTAGTTAGGCCACCACTTCAAGAACTCTGTAGCACCGCCTACATA
CCTCGCTCTGCTAATCCTGTTACCAGTGGCTGCTGCCAGTGGCGATAAGTCGTGTCTTACCGGGTTGGAC
TCAAGACGATAGTTACCGGATAAGGCGCAGCGGTCGGGCTGAACGGGGGGTTCGTGCACACAGCCCAGCT
TGGAGCGAACGACCTACACCGAACTGAGATACCTACAGCGTGAGCTATGAGAAAGCGCCACGCTTCCCGA
AGGGAGAAAGGCGGACAGGTATCCGGTAAGCGGCAGGGTCGGAACAGGAGAGCGCACGAGGGAGCTTCCA
GGGGGAAACGCCTGGTATCTTTATAGTCCTGTCGGGTTTCGCCACCTCTGACTTGAGCGTCGATTTTTGT
GATGCTCGTCAGGGGGGCGGAGCCTATGGAAAAACGCCAGCAACGCGGCCTTTTTACGGTTCCTGGCCTT
TTGCTGGCCTTTTGCTCACATGT
Features (pLannotate 1.2.2; 12 found; start..end, strand, type, name):
     12..39      +  repeat_region  AAV2 ITR (fragment): inverted terminal repeat of adeno-associated virus serotype 2 inverted
     68..95      +  repeat_region  AAV2 ITR (fragment): inverted terminal repeat of adeno-associated virus serotype 2 inverted
   1054..2079    +  CDS            cre: RECR_BPP1 - Experimental evidence at protein level: Swiss-Prot protein existence level 1. Catalyzes site-specific recombination between two 34-base- pair LOXP sites. Its role is to maintain the phage genome as a monomeric unit-copy plasmid in the lysogenic state. From Escherichia phage P1 (Bacteriophage P1).
   2119..2230    +  polyA_signal   bGH poly(A) signal: bovine growth hormone polyadenylation signal
   2348..2488    +  repeat_region  AAV2 ITR: inverted terminal repeat of adeno-associated virus serotype 2 inverted
   2493..2544    -  misc_feature   bom (fragment): basis of mobility region from pBR322
   2563..3018    +  rep_origin     f1 ori (sequence partly withheld): f1 bacteriophage origin of replication; arrow indicates direction of (+) strand synthesis
   3019..3068    -  misc_feature   bom (fragment): basis of mobility region from pBR322
   3170..3205    -  CDS            rop (fragment): Rop protein, which maintains plasmids at low copy number; rop
   3300..3404    +  promoter       AmpR promoter: bla
   3405..4265    +  CDS            AmpR: β-lactamase; bla; confers resistance to ampicillin, carbenicillin, and related antibiotics
   4436..5024    +  rep_origin     ori: high-copy-number ColE1/pMB1/pBR322/pUC origin of replication
