[The description below was written by a language model from this plasmid's Addgene catalogue record and pLannotate feature annotations shown in this document.]
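Description:
AiP14187 - pAAV-AiE0459m_3xC2-minBG-iCre(R297T)-BGHpA (alias CN4187) is a recombinant AAV transfer plasmid of about 5.1 kb, built to package an enhancer-driven Cre recombinase cassette for delivery to the brain. It is maintained in bacteria through a high-copy ColE1/pUC-type origin and selected with ampicillin via the bla gene and its native promoter. An f1 phage origin and small remnants of pBR322 bom and rop sequences are also present in the backbone. The expression cassette is flanked by AAV2 inverted terminal repeats, which provide the signals for genome replication and encapsidation. The annotation detects a complete ITR on the 3′ side, while the 5′ ITR is picked up only as two short fragments. ITR-containing plasmids are prone to recombination, consistent with the recombination-deficient propagation strain listed in the record.

The payload is iCre(R297T), a synthetic, codon-improved Cre recombinase carrying an R297T substitution, annotated as a roughly 1 kb Cre coding sequence followed by the bovine growth hormone polyadenylation signal. As indicated by the construct name, transcription is controlled by AiE0459m_3xC2, apparently a three-copy concatemer of a core segment of the enhancer, placed upstream of a minimal beta-globin promoter (minBG). These elements presumably occupy the unannotated region between the 5′ ITR and the Cre reading frame, since the feature table does not call them. The minimal promoter has little activity on its own, so the enhancer dictates which cells express the recombinase. The record describes the enhancer as designed to drive AAV-mediated transgene expression in specific brain cell types but does not name the target population. The plasmid belongs to a collection of enhancer AAVs for genetic access to cortical cell types. A Cre-expressing virus of this kind would typically be paired with loxP-dependent reporter or effector alleles or vectors to label or manipulate the targeted cells.
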