Addgene plasmid #229920: AiP14187 - pAAV-AiE0459m_3xC2-minBG-iCre(R297T)-BGHpA (Alias: CN4187)
Purpose: AiE0459m_3xC2 is an enhancer sequence, designed to drive AAV-mediated transgene expression in specific brain cell types
Depositing lab: Allen Institute for Brain Science & Jonathan Ting. Depositing organization: Allen Institute. Publication: A suite of enhancer AAVs and transgenic mouse lines for genetic access to cortical cell types. Ben-Simon Y, Hooper M, Narayan S, Daigle TL, Dwivedi D, Way SW, Oster A, Stafford DA, Mich JK, Taormina MJ, Martinez RA, Opitz-Araya X, Roth JR, Alexander JR, Allen S, Amster A, Arbuckle J, Ayala A, Baker PM, Bakken TE, Barcelli T, Barta S, Bendrick J, Bertagnolli D, Bielstein C, Bishwakarma P, Bowlus J, Boyer G, Brouner K, Casian B, Casper T, Chakka AB, Chakrabarty R, Chance RK, Chavan S, Clark M, Colbert K, Collman F, Daniel S, Departee M, DiValentin P, Donadio N, Dotson N, Egdorf T, Fliss T, Gabitto M, Garcia J, Gary A, Gasperini M, Gloe J, Goldy J, Gore BB, Graybuck L, Greisman N, Haeseleer F, Halterman C, Haradon Z, Hastings SD, Helback O, Ho W, Hockemeyer D, Huang C, Huff S, Hunker A, Johansen N, Jones D, Juneau Z, Kalmbach B, Kannan M, Khem S, Kussick E, Kutsal R, Larsen R, Lee C, Lee AY, Leibly M, Lenz GH, Li S, Liang E, Lusk N, Madigan Z, Malloy J, Malone J, McCue R, Melchor J, Mollenkopf T, Moosman S, Morin E, Newman D, Ng L, Ngo K, Omstead V, Otto S, Oyama A, Pena N, Pham T, Phillips E, Pom CA, Potekhina L, Ransford S, Ray PL, Rette D, Reynoldson C, Rimorin C, Rocha D, Ruiz A, Sanchez REA, Sawyer L, Sedeno-Cortes A, Sevigny JP, Shapovalova N, Shepard N, Shulga L, Sigler AR, Siverts L, Soliman S, Somasundaram S, Staats B, Stewart K, Szelenyi E, Tieu M, Trader C, Tran A, van Velthoven CTJ, Walker M, Wang Y, Weed N, Wirthlin M, Wood T, Wynalda B, Yao Z, Zhou T, Ariza J, Dee N, Reding M, Ronellenfitch K, Mufti S, Sunkin SM, Smith KA, Esposito L, Waters J, Thyagarajan B, Yao S, Lein ES, Zeng H, Levi BP, Ngai J, Ting JT, Tasic B. Cell. 2025 May 16:S0092-8674(25)00513-6. doi: 10.1016/j.cell.2025.05.002. PubMed 40403729.
Backbone
  Vector backbone: rAAV
  Vector type: AAV
Growth in bacteria
  Bacterial resistance: Ampicillin, 100 μg/mL
  Growth temperature: 30°C
  Growth strain: NEB Stable
  Copy number: High Copy
Gene/Insert
  Gene/Insert name: iCre(R297T)
  Species: Synthetic
  Cloning method: Restriction Enzyme; 5′ cloning site Unknown (unknown if destroyed); 3′ cloning site Unknown (unknown if destroyed)
Terms and licenses: Academic/Nonprofit Terms; Industry Terms: Not Available to Industry
Depositor comments: Allen Institute plasmid alias: CN4187
How to cite: AiP14187 - pAAV-AiE0459m_3xC2-minBG-iCre(R297T)-BGHpA (Alias: CN4187) was a gift from Allen Institute for Brain Science & Jonathan Ting (Addgene plasmid # 229920 ; http://n2t.net/addgene:229920 ; RRID:Addgene_229920)
